Addgene plasmid #52176: ALB-bio-His
Purpose: Expresses full-length Serum albumin precursor ectodomain in mammalian cells. C-terminal rat Cd4d3+4 tag, biotinylation sequence and His tag.
Depositing lab: Gavin Wright. Depositing organization: Wellcome Sanger Institute. Publication: A human platelet receptor protein microarray identifies FcepsilonR1alpha as an activating PEAR1 ligand. Sun Y, Vandenbriele C, Kauskot A, Verhamme P, Hoylaerts MF, Wright GJ. Mol Cell Proteomics. 2015 Feb 23. pii: mcp.M114.046946. 10.1074/mcp.M114.046946 PubMed 25713122.
Backbone
  Vector backbone: pTT3
  Backbone manufacturer: Yves Durocher, NRC
  Backbone size w/o insert (bp): 6618
  Total vector size (bp): 8436
  Modifications to backbone: Rat CD4 d3+4, enzymatic biotinylation sequence, linker and His tag (CD4d3+4-BioLHis).
  Vector type: Mammalian Expression
Growth in bacteria
  Bacterial resistance: Ampicillin, 100 μg/mL
  Growth temperature: 37°C
  Growth strain: Top10
  Copy number: High Copy
Gene/Insert
  Gene/Insert name: ALB (alt name: Serum albumin precursor)
  Species: H. sapiens (human)
  Insert size (bp): 1818
  Entrez Gene: ALB (a.k.a. FDAHT, HSA, PRO0883, PRO0903, PRO1341)
  Promoter: CMV
  Tag / fusion protein: rat CD4 d3+4 (C terminal on backbone); enzymatic biotinylation sequence (C terminal on backbone); His tag (C terminal on backbone)
  Cloning method: Restriction Enzyme; 5′ cloning site NotI (not destroyed); 3′ cloning site AscI (not destroyed)
  Sequencing primers: 5′ CMV-fwd
Resource information
  A portion of this plasmid was derived from a plasmid made by: Insert was chemically synthesised.
Terms and licenses: Academic/Nonprofit Terms; Industry Terms: Not Available to Industry
Depositor comments: Article ref 156
How to cite: ALB-bio-His was a gift from Gavin Wright (Addgene plasmid # 52176 ; http://n2t.net/addgene:52176 ; RRID:Addgene_52176)
