[The description below was written by a language model from this plasmid's Addgene catalogue record and pLannotate feature annotations shown in this document.]
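Description:
ALB-bio-His is a mammalian expression plasmid built on the pTT3 backbone for producing a soluble, tagged form of human serum albumin (ALB) by transfection of mammalian cells. It is maintained in E. coli through a high-copy ColE1/pUC-type origin and an ampicillin resistance gene (β-lactamase with its own promoter). The backbone also carries a fragment of the Epstein-Barr virus oriP, which can support episomal maintenance in cells that supply EBNA1. Remnants of lac regulatory elements and other small bacterial fragments appear to be cloning-vector carry-over rather than functional parts of the design.

Expression is driven by the CMV immediate-early enhancer and promoter, followed by adenovirus-derived leader, splice and chimeric intron sequences that typically improve transcript processing, and it ends at a rabbit β-globin polyadenylation signal. The chemically synthesised ALB coding sequence, about 1.8 kb, lies between retained NotI and AscI sites. It is fused in frame at its C terminus to backbone-encoded rat CD4 domains 3 and 4, an enzymatic biotinylation sequence, a linker and a His tag. The annotation shows the Cd4 fragment directly after ALB, running across the sequence origin, but it does not separately mark the biotinylation peptide or the His tag. A short immunoglobulin heavy-chain signal sequence fragment is annotated just upstream of the insert.

The tags allow purification via the His tag, capture of the biotinylated protein on streptavidin, and detection through the CD4 domains. The associated publication describes a human platelet receptor protein microarray used to find receptor–ligand interactions, which suggests use in such binding screens. The deposited sequence is slightly longer (8,465 nt) than the catalogued total size (8,436 bp).
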