Features (pLannotate 1.2.2; 19 found; start..end, strand, type, name):
    713..768     +  polyA_signal   β-globin poly(A) signal: rabbit β-globin polyadenylation signal (Gil and Proudfoot, 1987)
   1282..2963    -  rep_origin     oriP (fragment): Epstein-Barr virus oriP replication origin (Yates et al., 2000)
   3090..3194    +  promoter       AmpR promoter: bla
   3195..4055    +  CDS            AmpR: β-lactamase; bla; confers resistance to ampicillin, carbenicillin, and related antibiotics
   4226..4814    +  rep_origin     ori: high-copy-number ColE1/pMB1/pBR322/pUC origin of replication
   4997..5089    +  CDS            lacI (fragment): lac repressor; lacI; The lac repressor binds to the lac operator to inhibit transcription in E. coli. This inhibition can be relieved by adding lactose or isopropyl-β-D-thiogalactopyranoside (IPTG).
   5102..5123    +  protein_bind   CAP binding site: CAP binding activates transcription in the presence of cAMP. E. coli catabolite activator protein
   5138..5168    +  promoter       lac promoter: promoter for the E. coli lac operon
   5176..5192    +  protein_bind   lac operator: The lac repressor binds to the lac operator to inhibit transcription in E. coli. This inhibition can be relieved by adding lactose or isopropyl-β-D-thiogalactopyranoside (IPTG). lac repressor encoded by lacI
   5262..5278    +  promoter       tet promoter (fragment): E. coli promoter for tetracycline efflux protein gene
   5288..5313    -  CDS            bla(M) (fragment): β-lactamase lacking the signal sequence; bla(M); allows cytosolic expression of β-lactamase
   5487..5866    +  enhancer       CMV enhancer: human cytomegalovirus immediate early enhancer
   5868..6067    +  promoter       CMV promoter: human cytomegalovirus (CMV) immediate early promoter
   6135..6173    +  misc_feature   Ad SA (fragment): adenovirus major late transcript splice acceptor (Friedrich and Soriano, 1991)
   6206..6415    -  CDS            PTP (fragment): TERM_ADE02 - Experimental evidence at protein level: Swiss-Prot protein existence level 1. Protein covalently bound to the viral DNA that acts as a primer for viral genomic replication by DNA strand displacement. Assembles on the viral origin of replication in an initiation complex with viral polymerase, DBP, host NFIA and host POU2F1/OCT1. During initiation, the polymerase covalently couples the first dCTP with Ser- 580 of pTP. The terminal protein stimulates the template activity over 20 fold compared to protein-free templates. Neo-synthesized viral genomes are linked to two preterminal prot
   6446..6535    +  intron         chimeric intron (fragment): chimera between introns from adenovirus and immunoglobulin heavy chain genes
   6554..6600    +  CDS            IgH signal sequence (fragment): signal sequence from the mouse immunoglobulin heavy chain variable region
   6631..8457    +  CDS            ALB: ALBU_HUMAN - Experimental evidence at protein level: Swiss-Prot protein existence level 1. Binds water, Ca(2+), Na(+), K(+), fatty acids, hormones, bilirubin and drugs (Probable). Its main function is the regulation of the colloidal osmotic pressure of blood (Probable). Major zinc transporter in plasma, typically binds about 80% of all plasma zinc (PubMed:19021548). Major calcium and magnesium transporter in plasma, binds approximately 45% of circulating calcium and magnesium in plasma (By similarity). Potentially has more than two calcium-binding sites and might additionally bind calcium in a
   8455..553     +  CDS            Cd4 (fragment) (across the origin): CD4_RAT - Experimental evidence at protein level: Swiss-Prot protein existence level 1. Integral membrane glycoprotein that plays an essential role in the immune response and serves multiple functions in responses against both external and internal offenses. In T-cells, functions primarily as a coreceptor for MHC class II molecule:peptide complex. The antigens presented by class II peptides are derived from extracellular proteins while class I peptides are derived from cytosolic proteins. Interacts simultaneously with the T-cell receptor (TCR) and the MHC class II presented by antigen presenti
>Addgene plasmid #52176 | ALB-bio-His | depositor full sequence | sequence record 80540 | ALB-bio-His sequence 8465 bps
GTCGACCTCCATCACGGCCTATAAGAGTGAGGGGGAGTCAGCGGAGTTCTCCTTCCCACTCAACCTTGGA
GAGGAAAGCCTGCAGGGAGAGTTGAGATGGAAGGCAGAGAAGGCTCCTTCTTCCCAGTCCTGGATCACCT
TCTCCCTAAAGAACCAAAAGGTGTCTGTGCAGAAGTCTACTAGCAACCCCAAGTTCCAGCTGTCCGAAAC
GCTCCCACTCACCCTTCAGATACCCCAGGTCTCCCTTCAGTTTGCTGGTTCTGGCAACCTGACCCTGACT
CTGGACAGAGGGATACTGTATCAGGAAGTGAACCTGGTGGTGATGAAAGTGACTCAGCCCGACAGCAACA
CTTTGACCTGTGAGGTGATGGGACCCACCTCACCCAAGATGAGACTGATCTTGAAGCAGGAGAATCAGGA
GGCCAGGGTCTCCAGGCAGGAGAAAGTGATTCAAGTGCAGGCCCCTGAAGCAGGGGTGTGGCAATGTCTA
CTGAGTGAAGGTGAAGAGGTCAAGATGGACTCCAAGATCCAGGTTTTATCCAAAGGGTTGAATTCCGGCA
GCCTGCACCACATCCTGGACGCCCAGAAGATGCTGTGGAACCACAGGGACAGGAACCTGCCTCCTCTGGC
CCCTCTGGGCCCCCACCACCATCACCACCATTGAGTCTAGACACGTGATTAATTAAGGATCCCCCGACCT
CGACCTCTGGCTAATAAAGGAAATTTATTTTCATTGCAATAGTGTGTTGGAATTTTTTGTGTCTCTCACT
CGGAAGGACATATGGGAGGGCAAATCATTTGGTCGAGATCCCTCGGAGATCTCTAGCTAGAGGATCGATC
CCCGCCCCGGACGAACTAAACCTGACTACGACATCTCTGCCCCTTCTTCGCGGGGCAGTGCATGTAATCC
CTTCAGTTGGTTGGTACAACTTGCCAACTGGGCCCTGTTCCACATGTGACACGGGGGGGGACCAAACACA
AAGGGGTTCTCTGACTGTAGTTGACATCCTTATAAATGGATGTGCACATTTGCCAACACTGAGTGGCTTT
CATCCTGGAGCAGACTTTGCAGTCTGTGGACTGCAACACAACATTGCCTTTATGTGTAACTCTTGGCTGA
AGCTCTTACACCAATGCTGGGGGACATGTACCTCCCAGGGGCCCAGGAAGACTACGGGAGGCTACACCAA
CGTCAATCAGAGGGGCCTGTGTAGCTACCGATAAGCGGACCCTCAAGAGGGCATTAGCAATAGTGTTTAT
AAGGCCCCCTTGTTAACCCTAAACGGGTAGCATATGCTTCCCGGGTAGTAGTATATACTATCCAGACTAA
CCCTAATTCAATAGCATATGTTACCCAACGGGAAGCATATGCTATCGAATTAGGGTTAGTAAAAGGGTCC
TAAGGAACAGCGATATCTCCCACCCCATGAGCTGTCACGGTTTTATTTACATGGGGTCAGGATTCCACGA
GGGTAGTGAACCATTTTAGTCACAAGGGCAGTGGCTGAAGATCAAGGAGCGGGCAGTGAACTCTCCTGAA
TCTTCGCCTGCTTCTTCATTCTCCTTCGTTTAGCTAATAGAATAACTGCTGAGTTGTGAACAGTAAGGTG
TATGTGAGGTGCTCGAAAACAAGGTTTCAGGTGACGCCCCCAGAATAAAATTTGGACGGGGGGTTCAGTG
GTGGCATTGTGCTATGACACCAATATAACCCTCACAAACCCCTTGGGCAATAAATACTAGTGTAGGAATG
AAACATTCTGAATATCTTTAACAATAGAAATCCATGGGGTGGGGACAAGCCGTAAAGACTGGATGTCCAT
CTCACACGAATTTATGGCTATGGGCAACACATAATCCTAGTGCAATATGATACTGGGGTTATTAAGATGT
GTCCCAGGCAGGGACCAAGACAGGTGAACCATGTTGTTACACTCTATTTGTAACAAGGGGAAAGAGAGTG
GACGCCGACAGCAGCGGACTCCACTGGTTGTCTCTAACACCCCCGAAAATTAAACGGGGCTCCACGCCAA
TGGGGCCCATAAACAAAGACAAGTGGCCACTCTTTTTTTTGAAATTGTGGAGTGGGGGCACGCGTCAGCC
CCCACACGCCGCCCTGCGGTTTTGGACTGTAAAATAAGGGTGTAATAACTTGGCTGATTGTAACCCCGCT
AACCACTGCGGTCAAACCACTTGCCCACAAAACCACTAATGGCACCCCGGGGAATACCTGCATAAGTAGG
TGGGCGGGCCAAGATAGGGGCGCGATTGCTGCGATCTGGAGGACAAATTACACACACTTGCGCCTGAGCG
CCAAGCACAGGGTTGTTGGTCCTCATATTCACGAGGTCGCTGAGAGCACGGTGGGCTAATGTTGCCATGG
GTAGCATATACTACCCAAATATCTGGATAGCATATGCTATCCTAATCTATATCTGGGTAGCATAGGCTAT
CCTAATCTATATCTGGGTAGCATATGCTATCCTAATCTATATCTGGGTAGTATATGCTATCCTAATTTAT
ATCTGGGTAGCATAGGCTATCCTAATCTATATCTGGGTAGCATATGCTATCCTAATCTATATCTGGGTAG
TATATGCTATCCTAATCTGTATCCGGGTAGCATATGCTATCCTAATAGAGATTAGGGTAGTATATGCTAT
CCTAATTTATATCTGGGTAGCATATACTACCCAAATATCTGGATAGCATATGCTATCCTAATCTATATCT
GGGTAGCATATGCTATCCTAATCTATATCTGGGTAGCATAGGCTATCCTAATCTATATCTGGGTAGCATA
TGCTATCCTAATCTATATCTGGGTAGTATATGCTATCCTAATTTATATCTGGGTAGCATAGGCTATCCTA
ATCTATATCTGGGTAGCATATGCTATCCTAATCTATATCTGGGTAGTATATGCTATCCTAATCTGTATCC
GGGTAGCATATGCTATCCTCATGATAAGCTGTCAAACATGAGAATTTTCTTGAAGACGAAAGGGCCTCGT
GATACGCCTATTTTTATAGGTTAATGTCATGATAATAATGGTTTCTTAGACGTCAGGTGGCACTTTTCGG
GGAAATGTGCGCGGAACCCCTATTTGTTTATTTTTCTAAATACATTCAAATATGTATCCGCTCATGAGAC
AATAACCCTGATAAATGCTTCAATAATATTGAAAAAGGAAGAGTATGAGTATTCAACATTTCCGTGTCGC
CCTTATTCCCTTTTTTGCGGCATTTTGCCTTCCTGTTTTTGCTCACCCAGAAACGCTGGTGAAAGTAAAA
GATGCTGAAGATCAGTTGGGTGCACGAGTGGGTTACATCGAACTGGATCTCAACAGCGGTAAGATCCTTG
AGAGTTTTCGCCCCGAAGAACGTTTTCCAATGATGAGCACTTTTAAAGTTCTGCTATGTGGCGCGGTATT
ATCCCGTGTTGACGCCGGGCAAGAGCAACTCGGTCGCCGCATACACTATTCTCAGAATGACTTGGTTGAG
TACTCACCAGTCACAGAAAAGCATCTTACGGATGGCATGACAGTAAGAGAATTATGCAGTGCTGCCATAA
CCATGAGTGATAACACTGCGGCCAACTTACTTCTGACAACGATCGGAGGACCGAAGGAGCTAACCGCTTT
TTTGCACAACATGGGGGATCATGTAACTCGCCTTGATCGTTGGGAACCGGAGCTGAATGAAGCCATACCA
AACGACGAGCGTGACACCACGATGCCTGCAGCAATGGCAACAACGTTGCGCAAACTATTAACTGGCGAAC
TACTTACTCTAGCTTCCCGGCAACAATTAATAGACTGGATGGAGGCGGATAAAGTTGCAGGACCACTTCT
GCGCTCGGCCCTTCCGGCTGGCTGGTTTATTGCTGATAAATCTGGAGCCGGTGAGCGTGGGTCTCGCGGT
ATCATTGCAGCACTGGGGCCAGATGGTAAGCCCTCCCGTATCGTAGTTATCTACACGACGGGGAGTCAGG
CAACTATGGATGAACGAAATAGACAGATCGCTGAGATAGGTGCCTCACTGATTAAGCATTGGTAACTGTC
AGACCAAGTTTACTCATATATACTTTAGATTGATTTAAAACTTCATTTTTAATTTAAAAGGATCTAGGTG
AAGATCCTTTTTGATAATCTCATGACCAAAATCCCTTAACGTGAGTTTTCGTTCCACTGAGCGTCAGACC
CCGTAGAAAAGATCAAAGGATCTTCTTGAGATCCTTTTTTTCTGCGCGTAATCTGCTGCTTGCAAACAAA
AAAACCACCGCTACCAGCGGTGGTTTGTTTGCCGGATCAAGAGCTACCAACTCTTTTTCCGAAGGTAACT
GGCTTCAGCAGAGCGCAGATACCAAATACTGTTCTTCTAGTGTAGCCGTAGTTAGGCCACCACTTCAAGA
ACTCTGTAGCACCGCCTACATACCTCGCTCTGCTAATCCTGTTACCAGTGGCTGCTGCCAGTGGCGATAA
GTCGTGTCTTACCGGGTTGGACTCAAGACGATAGTTACCGGATAAGGCGCAGCGGTCGGGCTGAACGGGG
GGTTCGTGCACACAGCCCAGCTTGGAGCGAACGACCTACACCGAACTGAGATACCTACAGCGTGAGCTAT
GAGAAAGCGCCACGCTTCCCGAAGGGAGAAAGGCGGACAGGTATCCGGTAAGCGGCAGGGTCGGAACAGG
AGAGCGCACGAGGGAGCTTCCAGGGGGAAACGCCTGGTATCTTTATAGTCCTGTCGGGTTTCGCCACCTC
TGACTTGAGCGTCGATTTTTGTGATGCTCGTCAGGGGGGCGGAGCCTATGGAAAAACGCCAGCAACGCGG
CCTTTTTACGGTTCCTGGCCTTTTGCTGGCCTTTTGCTCACATGTTCTTTCCTGCGTTATCCCCTGATTC
TGTGGATAACCGTATTACCGCCTTTGAGTGAGCTGATACCGCTCGCCGCAGCCGAACGACCGAGCGCAGC
GAGTCAGTGAGCGAGGAAGCGGAAGAGCGCCCAATACGCAAACCGCCTCTCCCCGCGCGTTGGCCGATTC
ATTAATGCAGCTGGCACGACAGGTTTCCCGACTGGAAAGCGGGCAGTGAGCGCAACGCAATTAATGTGAG
TTAGCTCACTCATTAGGCACCCCAGGCTTTACACTTTATGCTTCCGGCTCGTATGTTGTGTGGAATTGTG
AGCGGATAACAATTTCACACAGGAAACAGCTATGACCATGATTACGCCAAGCTCTAGCTAGAGGTCGACC
AATTCTCATGTTTGACAGCTTATCATCGCAGATCCGGGCAACGTTGTTGCCATTGCTGCAGGCGCAGAAC
TGGTAGGTATGGAAGATCTATACATTGAATCAATATTGGCAATTAGCCATATTAGTCATTGGTTATATAG
CATAAATCAATATTGGCTATTGGCCATTGCATACGTTGTATCTATATCATAATATGTACATTTATATTGG
CTCATGTCCAATATGACCGCCATGTTGACATTGATTATTGACTAGTTATTAATAGTAATCAATTACGGGG
TCATTAGTTCATAGCCCATATATGGAGTTCCGCGTTACATAACTTACGGTAAATGGCCCGCCTGGCTGAC
CGCCCAACGACCCCCGCCCATTGACGTCAATAATGACGTATGTTCCCATAGTAACGCCAATAGGGACTTT
CCATTGACGTCAATGGGTGGAGTATTTACGGTAAACTGCCCACTTGGCAGTACATCAAGTGTATCATATG
CCAAGTCCGCCCCCTATTGACGTCAATGACGGTAAATGGCCCGCCTGGCATTATGCCCAGTACATGACCT
TACGGGACTTTCCTACTTGGCAGTACATCTACGTATTAGTCATCGCTATTACCATGGTGATGCGGTTTTG
GCAGTACACCAATGGGCGTGGATAGCGGTTTGACTCACGGGGATTTCCAAGTCTCCACCCCATTGACGTC
AATGGGAGTTTGTTTTGGCACCAAAATCAACGGGACTTTCCAAAATGTCGTAATAACCCCGCCCCGTTGA
CGCAAATGGGCGGTAGGCGTGTACGGTGGGAGGTCTATATAAGCAGAGCTCGTTTAGTGAACCGTCAGAT
CCTCACTCTCTTCCGCATCGCTGTCTGCGAGGGCCAGCTGTTGGGCTCGCGGTTGAGGACAAACTCTTCG
CGGTCTTTCCAGTACTCTTGGATCGGAAACCCGTCGGCCTCCGAACGGTACTCCGCCACCGAGGGACCTG
AGCGAGTCCGCATCGACCGGATCGGAAAACCTCTCGAGAAAGGCGTCTAACCAGTCACAGTCGCAAGGTA
GGCTGAGCACCGTGGCGGGCGGCAGCGGGTGGCGGTCGGGGTTGTTTCTGGCGGAGGTGCTGCTGATGAT
GTAATTAAAGTAGGCGGTCTTGAGACGGCGGATGGTCGAGGTGAGGTGTGGCAGGCTTGAGATCCAGCTG
TTGGGGTGAGTACTCCCTCTCAAAAGCGGGCATTACTTCTGCGCTAAGATTGTCAGTTTCCAAAAACGAG
GAGGATTTGATATTCACCTGGCCCGATCTGGCCATACACTTGAGTGACAATGACATCCACTTTGCCTTTC
TCTCCACAGGTGTCCACTCCCAGGTCCAAGTTTAAACTGCGGCCGCCACCATGGTCTGGGTGACCTTCAT
CAGCCTGCTGTTTCTGTTCAGCAGCGCCTACAGCAGAGGCGTGTTCAGACGGGACGCCCACAAGAGCGAG
GTGGCCCACAGATTCAAGGACCTGGGCGAGGAAAACTTCAAGGCCCTGGTGCTGATCGCCTTCGCCCAGT
ATCTGCAGCAGTGCCCCTTCGAGGACCACGTGAAGCTGGTCAACGAAGTGACCGAGTTCGCCAAGACCTG
TGTGGCCGACGAGAGCGCCGAGAACTGCGACAAGAGCCTGCACACCCTGTTCGGCGACAAGCTGTGCACC
GTGGCCACCCTGAGAGAAACCTACGGCGAGATGGCCGACTGCTGCGCCAAGCAGGAACCCGAGCGGAACG
AGTGCTTCCTGCAGCACAAGGACGACAACCCCAATCTGCCCAGACTCGTGCGGCCTGAGGTGGACGTGAT
GTGCACCGCCTTCCACGACAACGAGGAAACCTTCCTGAAGAAGTACCTGTACGAGATCGCCAGACGGCAC
CCCTACTTCTACGCCCCCGAGCTGCTGTTCTTCGCCAAGCGGTACAAGGCCGCCTTCACCGAGTGTTGCC
AGGCCGCCGATAAGGCCGCCTGCCTGCTGCCTAAGCTGGACGAGCTGCGGGATGAGGGCAAGGCCAGCTC
CGCCAAGCAGAGACTGAAGTGCGCCAGCCTGCAGAAGTTCGGCGAGCGGGCCTTTAAAGCCTGGGCCGTG
GCCAGACTGAGCCAGAGATTCCCCAAGGCCGAGTTTGCCGAGGTGTCCAAGCTGGTCACCGACCTGACCA
AGGTGCACACCGAGTGCTGTCACGGCGATCTGCTGGAATGCGCCGACGACAGAGCCGATCTGGCCAAGTA
CATCTGCGAGAACCAGGACAGCATCAGCAGCAAGCTGAAAGAGTGCTGCGAGAAGCCCCTGCTGGAAAAG
AGCCACTGTATCGCCGAGGTGGAGAACGACGAGATGCCCGCCGATCTGCCTAGCCTGGCCGCCGACTTCG
TGGAGAGCAAGGACGTGTGCAAGAACTACGCCGAGGCCAAGGATGTGTTCCTGGGCATGTTCCTGTACGA
GTACGCCCGCAGACACCCCGATTACAGCGTGGTGCTGCTGCTGCGGCTGGCCAAGACCTACGAGACAACC
CTGGAAAAGTGCTGCGCCGCTGCCGATCCTCACGAGTGCTACGCCAAGGTGTTCGACGAGTTCAAGCCTC
TGGTGGAGGAACCCCAGAACCTGATCAAGCAGAACTGCGAGCTGTTCGAGCAGCTGGGCGAGTACAAGTT
CCAGAACGCCCTGCTCGTGCGGTACACCAAGAAAGTGCCCCAGGTGTCCACCCCTACCCTGGTCGAGGTG
TCCCGGAATCTGGGCAAAGTGGGCAGCAAGTGCTGCAAGCACCCTGAGGCCAAGAGAATGCCCTGCGCCG
AGGACTACCTGTCCGTGGTGCTGAACCAGCTGTGCGTGCTGCACGAGAAAACCCCCGTGTCCGACAGAGT
GACCAAGTGCTGTACCGAGAGCCTGGTCAACAGACGGCCCTGCTTCAGCGCCCTGGAAGTGGACGAGACA
TACGTGCCCAAAGAGTTCAACGCCGAGACATTCACCTTCCACGCCGACATCTGCACCCTGAGCGAGAAAG
AGCGGCAGATCAAGAAACAGACCGCCCTGGTGGAACTGGTCAAGCACAAGCCCAAGGCCACCAAAGAACA
GCTGAAGGCCGTGATGGACGACTTCGCCGCCTTTGTGGAGAAATGCTGCAAGGCCGACGACAAAGAGACA
TGCTTCGCCGAGGAAGGCAAGAAGCTGGTCGCCGCCTCTCAGGTTGCTCTGGGACTCGGCGCGCC
