>Addgene plasmid #52176 | ALB-bio-His | addgene partial sequence | sequence record 93859 | pMT2-F 5'-TTGCCTTTCTCTCCACAGGT-3'
ACTGCGGCCGCCACCATGGTCTGGGTGACCTTCATCAGCCTGCTGTTTCTGTTCAGCAGCGCCTACAGCA
GAGGCGTGTTCAGACGGGACGCCCACAAGAGCGAGGTGGCCCACAGATTCAAGGACCTGGGCGAGGAAAA
CTTCAAGGCCCTGGTGCTGATCGCCTTCGCCCAGTATCTGCAGCAGTGCCCCTTCGAGGACCACGTGAAG
CTGGTCAACGAAGTGACCGAGTTCGCCAAGACCTGTGTGGCCGACGAGAGCGCCGAGAACTGCGACAAGA
GCCTGCACACCCTGTTCGGCGACAAGCTGTGCACCGTGGCCACCCTGAGAGAAACCTACGGCGAGATGGC
CGACTGCTGCGCCAAGCAGGAACCCGAGCGGAACGAGTGCTTCCTGCAGCACAAGGACGACAACCCCAAT
CTGCCCAGACTCGTGCGGCCTGAGGTGGACGTGATGTGCACCGCCTTCCACGACAACGAGGAAACCTTCC
TGAAGAAGTACCTGTACGAGATCGCCAGACGGCACCCCTACTTCTACGCCCCCGAGCTGCTGTTCTTCGC
CAAGCGGTACAAGGCCGCCTTCACCGAGTGTTGCCAGGCCGCCGATAAGGCCGCCTGCCTGCTGCCTAAG
CTGGACGAGCTGCGGGATGAGGGCAAGGCCAGCTCCGCCAAGCAGAGACTGAAGTGCGCCAGCCTGCAGA
AGTTCGGCGAGCGGGCCTTTAAAGCCTGGGCCGTGGCCAGACTGAGCCAGAGATTCCCCAAGGCCGAGTT
TGCCGAGGTGTCCAAGCTGGTCACCGACCTGACCAAGGTGCACACCGAGTGCTGTCACGGCGATCTGCTG
GAATGCGCCGACGACAGAGCCGATCTGGCCAAGTACATCTGCGAGAACCAGGACAGCATCAGCAGCAAGC
TGAA
