>Addgene plasmid #52176 | ALB-bio-His | addgene partial sequence | sequence record 93909 | rb_glob_PA_term-R 5'-CCCATATGTCCTTCCGAGTG-3'
AATAAATTTCCTTTATTAGCCAGAGGTCGAGGTCGGGGGATCCTTAATTAATCACGTGTCTAGACTCAAT
GGTGGTGATGGTGGTGGGGGCCCAGAGGGGCCAGAGGAGGCAGGTTCCTGTCCCTGTGGTTCCACAGCAT
CTTCTGGGCGTCCAGGATGTGGTGCAGGCTGCCGGAATTCAACCCTTTGGATAAAACCTGGATCTTGGAG
TCCATCTTGACCTCTTCACCTTCACTCAGTAGACATTGCCACACCCCTGCTTCAGGGGCCTGCACTTGAA
TCACTTTCTCCTGCCTGGAGACCCTGGCCTCCTGATTCTCCTGCTTCAAGATCAGTCTCATCTTGGGTGA
GGTGGGTCCCATCACCTCACAGGTCAAAGTGTTGCTGTCGGGCTGAGTCACTTTCATCACCACCAGGTTC
ACTTCCTGATACAGTATCCCTCTGTCCAGAGTCAGGGTCAGGTTGCCAGAACCAGCAAACTGAAGGGAGA
CCTGGGGTATCTGAAGGGTGAGTGGGAGCGTTTCGGACAGCTGGAACTTGGGGTTGCTAGTAGACTTCTG
CACAGACACCTTTTGGTTCTTTAGGGAGAAGGTGATCCAGGACTGGGAAGAAGGAGCCTTCTCTGCCTTC
CATCTCAACTCTCCCTGCAGGCTTTCCTCTCCAAGGTTGAGTGGGAAGGAGAACTCCGCTGACTCCCCCT
CACTCTTATAGGCCGTGATGGAGGTCGACGGCGCGCCGAGTCCCAGAGCAACCTGAGAGGCGGCGACCAG
CTTCTTGCCTTCCTCGGCGAAGCATGTCTCTTTGTCGTCGGC
